>Addgene plasmid #107401 | shPBRM1 #122-Tet-pLKO-puro | addgene full sequence | sequence record 212157 | Addgene NGS Result
TGGAATTAGATAAATGGGCAAGTTTGTGGAATTGGTTTAACATAACAAATTGGCTGTGGTATATAAAATT
ATTCATAATGATAGTAGGAGGCTTGGTAGGTTTAAGAATAGTTTTTGCTGTACTTTCTATAGTGAATAGA
GTTAGGCAGGGATATTCACCATTATCGTTTCAGACCCACCTCCCAACCCCGAGGGGACCCGACAGGCCCG
AAGGAATAGAAGAAGAAGGTGGAGAGAGAGACAGAGACAGATCCATTCGATTAGTGAACGGATCTCGACG
GTATCGATCACGAGACTAGCCTCGAGCGGCCGCAATATTTGCATGTCGCTATGTGTTCTGGGAAATCACC
ATAAACGTGAAATCCCTATCAGTGATAGAGACTTATAAGTTCCCTATCAGTGATAGAGACACCGGGTTAG
AAGGTGGAGATGATAACTCGAGTTATCATCTCCACCTTCTAACTTTTTAATTCTCGACCTCGAGACAAAT
GGCAGTATTCATCCACAATTTTAAAAGAAAAGGGGGGATTGGGGGGTACAGTGCAGGGGAAAGAATAGTA
GACATAATAGCAACAGACATACAAACTAAAGAATTACAAAAACAAATTACAAAAATTCAAAATTTTCGGG
TTTATTACAGGGACAGCAGAGATCCACTTTGGCCGCGGCTCGAGGGGGTTGGGGTTGCGCCTTTTCCAAG
GCAGCCCTGGGTTTGCGCAGGGACGCGGCTGCTCTGGGCGTGGTTCCGGGAAACGCAGCGGCGCCGACCC
TGGGTCTCGCACATTCTTCACGTCCGTTCGCAGCGTCACCCGGATCTTCGCCGCTACCCTTGTGGGCCCC
CCGGCGACGCTTCCTGCTCCGCCCCTAAGTCGGGAAGGTTCCTTGCGGTTCGCGGCGTGCCGGACGTGAC
AAACGGAAGCCGCACGTCTCACTAGTACCCTCGCAGACGGACAGCGCCAGGGAGCAATGGCAGCGCGCCG
ACCGCGATGGGCTGTGGCCAATAGCGGCTGCTCAGCAGGGCGCGCCGAGAGCAGCGGCCGGGAAGGGGCG
GTGCGGGAGGCGGGGTGTGGGGCGGTAGTGTGGGCCCTGTTCCTGCCCGCGCGGTGTTCCGCATTCTGCA
AGCCTCCGGAGCGCACGTCGGCAGTCGGCTCCCTCGTTGACCGAATCACCGACCTCTCTCCCCAGGGGGA
TCTGTGAGTTTGGGGACCCTTGATTGTTCTTTCTTTTTCGCTATTGTAAAATTCATGTTATATGGAGGGG
GCAAAGTTTTCAGGGTGTTGTTTAGAATGGGAAGATGTCCCTTGTATCACCATGGACCCTCATGATAATT
TTGTTTCTTTCACTTTCTACTCTGTTGACAACCATTGTCTCCTCTTATTTTCTTTTCATTTTCTGTAACT
TTTTCGTTAAACTTTAGCTTGCATTTGTAACGAATTTTTAAATTCACTTTTGTTTATTTGTCAGATTGTA
AGTACTTTCTCTAATCACTTTTTTTTCAAGGCAATCAGGGTATATTATATTGTACTTCAGCACAGTTTTA
GAGAACAATTGTTATAATTAAATGATAAGGTAGAATATTTCTGCATATAAATTCTGGCTGGCGTGGAAAT
ATTCTTATTGGTAGAAACAACTACATCCTGGTCATCATCCTGCCTTTCTCTTTATGGTTACAATGATATA
CACTGTTTGAGATGAGGATAAAATACTCTGAGTCCAAACCGGGCCCCTCTGCTAACCATGTTCATGCCTT
CTTCTTTTTCCTACAGCTCCTGGGCAACGTGCTGGTTATTGTGCTGTCTCATCATTTTGGCAAAGAATTG
TAATACGACTCACTATAGGGCGAATTGATATGTCTAGATTAGATAAAAGTAAAGTGATTAACAGCGCATT
AGAGCTGCTTAATGAGGTCGGAATCGAAGGTTTAACAACCCGTAAACTCGCCCAGAAGCTAGGTGTAGAG
CAGCCTACATTGTATTGGCATGTAAAAAATAAGCGGGCTTTGCTCGACGCCTTAGCCATTGAGATGTTAG
ATAGGCACCATACTCACTTTTGCCCTTTAGAAGGGGAAAGCTGGCAAGATTTTTTACGTAATAACGCTAA
AAGTTTTAGATGTGCTTTACTAAGTCATCGCGATGGAGCAAAAGTACATTTAGGTACACGGCCTACAGAA
AAACAGTATGAAACTCTCGAAAATCAATTAGCCTTTTTATGCCAACAAGGTTTTTCACTAGAGAATGCAT
TATATGCACTCAGCGCTGTGGGGCATTTTACTTTAGGTTGCGTATTGGAAGATCAAGAGCATCAAGTCGC
TAAAGAAGAAAGGGAAACACCTACTACTGATAGTATGCCGCCATTATTACGACAAGCTATCGAATTATTT
GATCACCAAGGTGCAGAGCCAGCCTTCTTATTCGGCCTTGAATTGATCATATGCGGATTAGAAAAACAAC
TTAAATGTGAAAGTGGGTCCGCGTACAGCGGCTCCCGGGAGTTCTAGGGATCTGCCCCTCTCCCTCCCCC
CCCCCTAACGTTACTGGCCGAAGCCGCTTGGAATAAGGCCGGTGTGCGTTTGTCTATATGTTATTTTCCA
CCATATTGCCGTCTTTTGGCAATGTGAGGGCCCGGAAACCTGGCCCTGTCTTCTTGACGAGCATTCCTAG
GGGTCTTTCCCCTCTCGCCAAAGGAATGCAAGGTCTGTTGAATGTCGTGAAGGAAGCAGTTCCTCTGGAA
GCTTCTTGAAGACAAACAACGTCTGTAGCGACCCTTTGCAGGCAGCGGAACCCCCCACCTGGCGACAGGT
GCCTCTGCGGCCAAAAGCCACGTGTATAAGATACACCTGCAAAGGCGGCACAACCCCAGTGCCACGTTGT
GAGTTGGATAGTTGTGGAAAGAGTCAAATGGCTCTCCTCAAGCGTATTCAACAAGGGGCTGAAGGATGCC
CAGAAGGTACCCCATTGTATGGGATCTGATCTGGGGCCTCGGTGCACATGCTTTACATGTGTTTAGTCGA
GGTTAAAAAAACGTCTAGGCCCCCCGAACCACGGGGACGTGGTTTTCCTTTGAAAAACACGATGATAAGG
ATCCACCGGAGCTTACCATGACCGAGTACAAGCCCACGGTGCGCCTCGCCACCCGCGACGACGTCCCCAG
GGCCGTACGCACCCTCGCCGCCGCGTTCGCCGACTACCCCGCCACGCGCCACACCGTCGATCCGGACCGC
CACATCGAGCGGGTCACCGAGCTGCAAGAACTCTTCCTCACGCGCGTCGGGCTCGACATCGGCAAGGTGT
GGGTCGCGGACGACGGCGCCGCGGTGGCGGTCTGGACCACGCCGGAGAGCGTCGAAGCGGGGGCGGTGTT
CGCCGAGATCGGCCCGCGCATGGCCGAGTTGAGCGGTTCCCGGCTGGCCGCGCAGCAACAGATGGAAGGC
CTCCTGGCGCCGCACCGGCCCAAGGAGCCCGCGTGGTTCCTGGCCACCGTCGGCGTCTCGCCCGACCACC
AGGGCAAGGGTCTGGGCAGCGCCGTCGTGCTCCCCGGAGTGGAGGCGGCCGAGCGCGCCGGGGTGCCCGC
CTTCCTGGAGACCTCCGCGCCCCGCAACCTCCCCTTCTACGAGCGGCTCGGCTTCACCGTCACCGCCGAC
GTCGAGGTGCCCGAAGGACCGCGCACCTGGTGCATGACCCGCAAGCCCGGTGCCTGACGCCCGCCCCACG
ACCCGCAGCGCCCGACCGAAAGGAGCGCACGACCCCATGCATCGGTACCTTTAAGACCAATGACTTACAA
GGCAGCTGTAGATCTTAGCCACTTTTTAAAAGAAAAGGGGGGACTGGAAGGGCTAATTCACTCCCAACGA
AGACAAGATCTGCTTTTTGCTTGTACTGGGTCTCTCTGGTTAGACCAGATCTGAGCCTGGGAGCTCTCTG
GCTAACTAGGGAACCCACTGCTTAAGCCTCAATAAAGCTTGCCTTGAGTGCTTCAAGTAGTGTGTGCCCG
TCTGTTGTGTGACTCTGGTAACTAGAGATCCCTCAGACCCTTTTAGTCAGTGTGGAAAATCTCTAGCAGT
AGTAGTTCATGTCATCTTATTATTCAGTATTTATAACTTGCAAAGAAATGAATATCAGAGAGTGAGAGGA
ACTTGTTTATTGCAGCTTATAATGGTTACAAATAAAGCAATAGCATCACAAATTTCACAAATAAAGCATT
TTTTTCACTGCATTCTAGTTGTGGTTTGTCCAAACTCATCAATGTATCTTATCATGTCTGGCTCTAGCTA
TCCCGCCCCTAACTCCGCCCATCCCGCCCCTAACTCCGCCCAGTTCCGCCCATTCTCCGCCCCATGGCTG
ACTAATTTTTTTTATTTATGCAGAGGCCGAGGCCGCCTCGGCCTCTGAGCTATTCCAGAAGTAGTGAGGA
GGCTTTTTTGGAGGCCTAGGGACGTACCCAATTCGCCCTATAGTGAGTCGTATTACGCGCGCTCACTGGC
CGTCGTTTTACAACGTCGTGACTGGGAAAACCCTGGCGTTACCCAACTTAATCGCCTTGCAGCACATCCC
CCTTTCGCCAGCTGGCGTAATAGCGAAGAGGCCCGCACCGATCGCCCTTCCCAACAGTTGCGCAGCCTGA
ATGGCGAATGGG
[124 nt withheld, positions 4633-4756]
C
[91 nt withheld, positions 4758-4848]
A
[49 nt withheld, positions 4850-4898]
CCTTTGACGTTGGAGTCCACGTTCTTT
[37 nt withheld, positions 4926-4962]
ACCCTATCTCGGTCTATTCTTTTGATTTATAAGGGATTTTGCCGATTTCGGCCTATTGGTTAAAAAATGA
GCTGATTTAACAAAAATTTAACGCGAATTTTAACAAAATATTAACGCTTACAATTTAGGTGGCACTTTTC
GGGGAAATGTGCGCGGAACCCCTATTTGTTTATTTTTCTAAATACATTCAAATATGTATCCGCTCATGAG
ACAATAACCCTGATAAATGCTTCAATAATATTGAAAAAGGAAGAGTATGAGTATTCAACATTTCCGTGTC
GCCCTTATTCCCTTTTTTGCGGCATTTTGCCTTCCTGTTTTTGCTCACCCAGAAACGCTGGTGAAAGTAA
AAGATGCTGAAGATCAGTTGGGTGCACGAGTGGGTTACATCGAACTGGATCTCAACAGCGGTAAGATCCT
TGAGAGTTTTCGCCCCGAAGAACGTTTTCCAATGATGAGCACTTTTAAAGTTCTGCTATGTGGCGCGGTA
TTATCCCGTATTGACGCCGGGCAAGAGCAACTCGGTCGCCGCATACACTATTCTCAGAATGACTTGGTTG
AGTACTCACCAGTCACAGAAAAGCATCTTACGGATGGCATGACAGTAAGAGAATTATGCAGTGCTGCCAT
AACCATGAGTGATAACACTGCGGCCAACTTACTTCTGACAACGATCGGAGGACCGAAGGAGCTAACCGCT
TTTTTGCACAACATGGGGGATCATGTAACTCGCCTTGATCGTTGGGAACCGGAGCTGAATGAAGCCATAC
CAAACGACGAGCGTGACACCACGATGCCTGTAGCAATGGCAACAACGTTGCGCAAACTATTAACTGGCGA
ACTACTTACTCTAGCTTCCCGGCAACAATTAATAGACTGGATGGAGGCGGATAAAGTTGCAGGACCACTT
CTGCGCTCGGCCCTTCCGGCTGGCTGGTTTATTGCTGATAAATCTGGAGCCGGTGAGCGTGGGTCTCGCG
GTATCATTGCAGCACTGGGGCCAGATGGTAAGCCCTCCCGTATCGTAGTTATCTACACGACGGGGAGTCA
GGCAACTATGGATGAACGAAATAGACAGATCGCTGAGATAGGTGCCTCACTGATTAAGCATTGGTAACTG
TCAGACCAAGTTTACTCATATATACTTTAGATTGATTTAAAACTTCATTTTTAATTTAAAAGGATCTAGG
TGAAGATCCTTTTTGATAATCTCATGACCAAAATCCCTTAACGTGAGTTTTCGTTCCACTGAGCGTCAGA
CCCCGTAGAAAAGATCAAAGGATCTTCTTGAGATCCTTTTTTTCTGCGCGTAATCTGCTGCTTGCAAACA
AAAAAACCACCGCTACCAGCGGTGGTTTGTTTGCCGGATCAAGAGCTACCAACTCTTTTTCCGAAGGTAA
CTGGCTTCAGCAGAGCGCAGATACCAAATACTGTTCTTCTAGTGTAGCCGTAGTTAGGCCACCACTTCAA
GAACTCTGTAGCACCGCCTACATACCTCGCTCTGCTAATCCTGTTACCAGTGGCTGCTGCCAGTGGCGAT
AAGTCGTGTCTTACCGGGTTGGACTCAAGACGATAGTTACCGGATAAGGCGCAGCGGTCGGGCTGAACGG
GGGGTTCGTGCACACAGCCCAGCTTGGAGCGAACGACCTACACCGAACTGAGATACCTACAGCGTGAGCT
ATGAGAAAGCGCCACGCTTCCCGAAGGGAGAAAGGCGGACAGGTATCCGGTAAGCGGCAGGGTCGGAACA
GGAGAGCGCACGAGGGAGCTTCCAGGGGGAAACGCCTGGTATCTTTATAGTCCTGTCGGGTTTCGCCACC
TCTGACTTGAGCGTCGATTTTTGTGATGCTCGTCAGGGGGGCGGAGCCTATGGAAAAACGCCAGCAACGC
GGCCTTTTTACGGTTCCTGGCCTTTTGCTGGCCTTTTGCTCACATGTTCTTTCCTGCGTTATCCCCTGAT
TCTGTGGATAACCGTATTACCGCCTTTGAGTGAGCTGATACCGCTCGCCGCAGCCGAACGACCGAGCGCA
GCGAGTCAGTGAGCGAGGAAGCGGAAGAGCGCCCAATACGCAAACCGCCTCTCCCCGCGCGTTGGCCGAT
TCATTAATGCAGCTGGCACGACAGGTTTCCCGACTGGAAAGCGGGCAGTGAGCGCAACGCAATTAATGTG
AGTTAGCTCACTCATTAGGCACCCCAGGCTTTACACTTTATGCTTCCGGCTCGTATGTTGTGTGGAATTG
TGAGCGGATAACAATTTCACACAGGAAACAGCTATGACCATGATTACGCCAAGCGCGCAATTAACCCTCA
CTAAAGGGAACAAAAGCTGGAGCTGCAAGCTTAATGTAGTCTTATGCAATACTCTTGTAGTCTTGCAACA
TGGTAACGATGAGTTAGCAACATGCCTTACAAGGAGAGAAAAAGCACCGTGCATGCCGATTGGTGGAAGT
AAGGTGGTACGATCGTGCCTTATTAGGAAGGCAACAGACGGGTCTGACATGGATTGGACGAACCACTGAA
TTGCCGCATTGCAGAGATATTGTATTTAAGTGCCTAGCTCGATACATAAACGGGTCTCTCTGGTTAGACC
AGATCTGAGCCTGGGAGCTCTCTGGCTAACTAGGGAACCCACTGCTTAAGCCTCAATAAAGCTTGCCTTG
AGTGCTTCAAGTAGTGTGTGCCCGTCTGTTGTGTGACTCTGGTAACTAGAGATCCCTCAGACCCTTTTAG
TCAGTGTGGAAAATCTCTAGCAGTGGCGCCCGAACAGGGACTTGAAAGCGAAAGGGAAACCAGAGGAGCT
CTCTCGACGCAGGACTCGGCTTGCTGAAGCGCGCACGGCAAGAGGCGAGGGGCGGCGACTGGTGAGTACG
CCAAAAATTTTGACTAGCGGAGGCTAGAAGGAGAGAGATGGGTGCGAGAGCGTCAGTATTAAGCGGGGGA
GAATTAGATCGCGATGGGAAAAAATTCGGTTAAGGCCAGGGGGAAAGAAAAAATATAAATTAAAACATAT
AGTATGGGCAAGCAGGGAGCTAGAACGATTCGCAGTTAATCCTGGCCTGTTAGAAACATCAGAAGGCTGT
AGACAAATACTGGGACAGCTACAACCATCCCTTCAGACAGGATCAGAAGAACTTAGATCATTATATAATA
CAGTAGCAACCCTCTATTGTGTGCATCAAAGGATAGAGATAAAAGACACCAAGGAAGCTTTAGACAAGAT
AGAGGAAGAGCAAAACAAAAGTAAGACCACCGCACAGCAAGCGGCCGCTGATCTTCAGACCTGGAGGAGG
AGATATGAGGGACAATTGGAGAAGTGAATTATATAAATATAAAGTAGTAAAAATTGAACCATTAGGAGTA
GCACCCACCAAGGCAAAGAGAAGAGTGGTGCAGAGAGAAAAAAGAGCAGTGGGAATAGGAGCTTTGTTCC
TTGGGTTCTTGGGAGCAGCAGGAAGCACTATGGGCGCAGCGTCAATGACGCTGACGGTACAGGCCAGACA
ATTATTGTCTGGTATAGTGCAGCAGCAGAACAATTTGCTGAGGGCTATTGAGGCGCAACAGCATCTGTTG
CAACTCACAGTCTGGGGCATCAAGCAGCTCCAGGCAAGAATCCTGGCTGTGGAAAGATACCTAAAGGATC
AACAGCTCCTGGGGATTTGGGGTTGCTCTGGAAAACTCATTTGCACCACTGCTGTGCCTTGGAATGCTAG
TTGGAGTAATAAATCTCTGGAACAGATTTGGAATCACACGACCTGGATGGAGTGGGACAGAGAAATTAAC
AATTACACAAGCTTAATACACTCCTTAATTGAAGAATCGCAAAACCAGCAAGAAAAGAATGAACAAGAAT
TAT
Features (pLannotate 1.2.2; 29 found; start..end, strand, type, name):
    174..274     +  CDS            Rev (fragment): human immunodeficiency virus 1 (HIV-1) Rev protein; rev; enhances nuclear export of unspliced and incompletely spliced viral mRNAs
    315..409     +  promoter       H1-2O2 promoter: doxycycline-inducible variant of the human H1 RNA promoter (Henriksen et al., 2007)
    509..626     +  misc_feature   cPPT/CTS: central polypurine tract and central termination sequence of HIV-1
    675..1185    +  promoter       hPGK promoter: human phosphoglycerate kinase 1 promoter
   1194..1766    +  intron         β-globin intron: intron from rabbit β-globin gene
   1821..1839    +  promoter       T7 promoter: promoter for bacteriophage T7 RNA polymerase
   1850..2470    +  CDS            tetR: TETR2_ECOLX - Experimental evidence at protein level: Swiss-Prot protein existence level 1. TetR is the repressor of the tetracycline resistance element; its N-terminal region forms a helix-turn-helix structure and binds DNA. Binding of tetracycline to TetR reduces the repressor affinity for the tetracycline resistance gene (tetA) promoter operator sites. From Escherichia coli.
   2616..3078    +  misc_feature   IRES: internal ribosome entry site (IRES) of the encephalomyocarditis virus (EMCV)
   3098..3697    +  CDS            PuroR: puromycin N-acetyltransferase; pac from Streptomyces alboniger; confers resistance to puromycin
   3740..3823    +  CDS            nef (fragment): NEF_HV1Z2 - Experimental evidence at protein level: Swiss-Prot protein existence level 1. Extracellular Nef protein targets CD4(+) T-lymphocytes for apoptosis by interacting with CXCR4 surface receptors. From Human immunodeficiency virus type 1 group M subtype D (isolate Z2/CDC-Z34) (HIV-1).
   3825..4058    +  LTR            3' LTR (ΔU3): self-inactivating 3' long terminal repeat (LTR) from HIV-1
   4130..4251    +  polyA_signal   SV40 poly(A) signal: SV40 polyadenylation signal
   4291..4426    +  rep_origin     SV40 ori: SV40 origin of replication
   4447..4465    -  promoter       T7 promoter: promoter for bacteriophage T7 RNA polymerase
   4473..4628    +  CDS            lacZα (fragment): LacZα fragment of β-galactosidase; lacZ fragment
   4633..5061    +  rep_origin     f1 ori (sequence partly withheld): f1 bacteriophage origin of replication; arrow indicates direction of (+) strand synthesis
   5114..5218    +  promoter       AmpR promoter: bla
   5219..6079    +  CDS            AmpR: β-lactamase; bla; confers resistance to ampicillin, carbenicillin, and related antibiotics
   6250..6838    +  rep_origin     ori: high-copy-number ColE1/pMB1/pBR322/pUC origin of replication
   7021..7113    +  CDS            lacI (fragment): lac repressor; lacI; The lac repressor binds to the lac operator to inhibit transcription in E. coli. This inhibition can be relieved by adding lactose or isopropyl-β-D-thiogalactopyranoside (IPTG).
   7126..7147    +  protein_bind   CAP binding site: CAP binding activates transcription in the presence of cAMP. E. coli catabolite activator protein
   7162..7192    +  promoter       lac promoter: promoter for the E. coli lac operon
   7200..7216    +  protein_bind   lac operator: The lac repressor binds to the lac operator to inhibit transcription in E. coli. This inhibition can be relieved by adding lactose or isopropyl-β-D-thiogalactopyranoside (IPTG). lac repressor encoded by lacI
   7261..7279    +  promoter       T3 promoter: promoter for bacteriophage T3 RNA polymerase
   7307..7533    +  promoter       RSV promoter: Rous sarcoma virus enhancer/promoter
   7534..7714    +  LTR            5' LTR (truncated): truncated 5' long terminal repeat (LTR) from HIV-1
   7761..7886    +  misc_feature   HIV-1 Ψ: packaging signal of human immunodeficiency virus type 1
   7870..8233    +  CDS            HIV-1 gag (fragment): gag protein from human immunodeficiency virus 1; gag
   8379..8612    +  misc_feature   RRE: The Rev response element (RRE) of HIV-1 allows for Rev-dependent mRNA export from the nucleus to the cytoplasm.
