[The description below was written by a language model from this plasmid's Addgene catalogue record and pLannotate feature annotations shown in this document.]
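Description:
shPBRM1 #122-Tet-pLKO-puro is a third-generation-style, self-inactivating HIV-1 lentiviral vector built on the Tet-pLKO-puro backbone for doxycycline-inducible knockdown of human PBRM1 (also known as BAF180), a SWI/SNF chromatin-remodelling subunit. In bacteria it is maintained through a high-copy ColE1/pUC-type origin with ampicillin selection (AmpR); an f1 origin and remnants of a lac/lacZα cloning region are also present in the plasmid backbone. As is common for repeat-containing lentiviral plasmids, it is kept in a recombination-stabilising E. coli strain.

The viral cassette runs from an RSV promoter-driven truncated 5' LTR through the Ψ packaging signal, a gag fragment, the RRE and the cPPT/CTS to a ΔU3 3' LTR, followed by an SV40 poly(A) signal and SV40 origin. These elements allow packaging when helper functions are supplied in trans, while leaving the integrated provirus transcriptionally disabled at its LTRs. The hairpin targeting PBRM1 was cloned between the AgeI and EcoRI sites, downstream of the H1-2O2 promoter, an H1 RNA polymerase III promoter variant carrying tet operator sites; the short hairpin itself is not annotated as a separate feature. A second cassette uses the human PGK promoter, with a rabbit β-globin intron, to express TetR followed by an EMCV IRES and the puromycin resistance gene. The constitutively produced TetR binds the operators and represses shRNA transcription until doxycycline releases it, and puromycin selects transduced cells, so regulator, marker and shRNA are delivered in a single vector.

The associated study concerns PBRM1 loss and the HIF response in VHL-deficient clear cell renal carcinoma, consistent with use for conditional PBRM1 depletion in human cell lines.
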