Addgene plasmid #107401: shPBRM1 #122-Tet-pLKO-puro
Purpose: Lentiviral expression of shRNA targeting PBRM
Depositing lab: William Kaelin. Depositing organization: Dana-Farber Cancer Institute. Publication: Inactivation of the PBRM1 tumor suppressor gene amplifies the HIF-response in VHL-/- clear cell renal carcinoma. Gao W, Li W, Xiao T, Liu XS, Kaelin WG Jr. Proc Natl Acad Sci U S A. 2017 Jan 31;114(5):1027-1032. doi: 10.1073/pnas.1619726114. Epub 2017 Jan 12. PubMed 28082722.
Backbone
  Vector backbone: Tet-pLKO-puro
  Backbone manufacturer: Dmitri Wiederschain (Addgene plasmid # 21915)
  Vector type: Lentiviral
Growth in bacteria
  Bacterial resistance: Ampicillin, 100 μg/mL
  Growth temperature: 30°C
  Growth strain: NEB Stable
  Copy number: Unknown
Gene/Insert
  Gene/Insert name: shRNA targeting PBRM1
  gRNA/shRNA sequence: ccggGTTAGAAGGTGGAGATGATaactcgagttATCATCTCCACCTTCTAACttttt
  Species: H. sapiens (human)
  Entrez Gene: PBRM1 (a.k.a. BAF180, PB1, RCC, SMARCH1)
  Cloning method: Restriction Enzyme; 5′ cloning site AgeI (unknown if destroyed); 3′ cloning site EcoRI (unknown if destroyed)
Terms and licenses: Academic/Nonprofit Terms; Industry Terms: Not Available to Industry
How to cite: shPBRM1 #122-Tet-pLKO-puro was a gift from William Kaelin (Addgene plasmid # 107401 ; http://n2t.net/addgene:107401 ; RRID:Addgene_107401)
